>Addgene plasmid #60731 | pTSlb-R756K | addgene full sequence | sequence record 99358
ATCGATGCATAATGTGCCTGTCAAATGGACGAAGCAGGGATTCTGCAAACCCTATGCTACTCCGTCAAGC
CGTCAATTGTCTGATTCGTTACCAACAGACATTGCCGTCACTGCGTCTTTTACTGGCTCTTCTCGCTAAC
CAAACCGGTAACCCCGCTTATTAAAAGCATTCTGTAACAAAGCGGGACCAAAGCCATGACAAAAACGCGT
AATTTCAACACGAGCCAAAATAATAAAAAAGCAGGATTAATAATCTGGCTTTTTATATTCTCTCTCTAGT
ATATAAACGCAGAAAGGCCCACCCGAAGGTGAGCCAGTGTGATCCAAGCCAGCTCGATATCCGTCGGCTT
GAACGAATTGTTAGACATTACTTGTAGACGTGCCCTACGCGCTTGTTGAGTTGTTCCTCAACGTTTTTCT
TGAAGTGCTTAGCTTCAAGGTCACGGATACGACCGAAGCGAGCCTCGTCCTCAATGGCCCGACCGATTGC
GCTTGCTACAGCCTGAACGGTTGTATTGTCAGCACTGGTTAGGCAAGCCAGAGTGGTCTTAATGGTGATG
TACGCTACGGCTTCCGGCTTGATTTCTTGCAGGAACTGGAAGGCTGTCGGGCGCTTGCCGCGCTTAGCTT
TCACTTCCTCAAACCAGTCGTTGATGCGTGCAATCATCTTAGGGAGTAGGGTAGTGATGAGAGGCTTGGC
GGCAGCGTTATCCGCAACCTCACCAGCTTTAAGTTGACGCTCAAACATCTTGCGGAAGCGTGCTTCACCC
ATCTCGTAAGACTCATGCTCAAGGGCCAACTGTTCGCGAGCTAAACGCTCACCGTAATGGTCAGCCAGAG
TGTTGAACGGGATAGCAGCCAGTTCGATGTCAGAGAAGTCGTTCTTAGCGATGTTAATCGTGTTCATATT
AGAAAAAGAATGTTATTAAGTAAGTCTTTCTAGAGCTCTGTGTGAAATTGTTATCCGCTCACAATTGAAT
CTAAGTATCATTGTTATCCGCTCACAAGTCAACACTCTTTTTGATAAATTTCCTAGGACTTTTCTGCCGT
GATTATAGACACTTTTGTCGCGATGTTGTGTCTAATTTTGAAGTTAACTTTGATTCCATTCTTTTGTTTG
TCTGCCATGATGTATACATTGTGTGAGTTATAGTTGTATTCCAATTTGTGTCCAAGAATGTTTCCATCTT
CTTTAAAATCAATACCTTTTAACTCGATTCTATTAACAAGGGTATCACCTTCAAACTTGACTTCAGCACG
TGTCTTGTAGTTCCCGTCATCTTTGAAAAATATAGTTCTTTCCTGTACATAACCTTCGGGCACTCGAGAC
ATTGATTATTTGCACGGCGTCACACTTTGCTATGCCATAGCATTTTTATCCATAAGATTAGCGGATCCTA
CCTGACGCTTTTTATCGCAACTCTCTACTGTTTCTCCATACCCGTTTTTTTGGGCTAGCACTAGTGGAGC
CCTATATATAAAGATCAGGGCCAGGTATGAAAGCATTTATGCAAGTTGTCGAGGCTGACATGCTCTCTAA
GGGTCTACTCGGTGGCGAGGCGTGGTCTTCGTGGCATAAGGAAGACTCTATTCATGTAGGAGTACGCTGC
ATCGAGATGCTCATTGAGTCAACCGGAATGGTTAGCTTACACCGCCAAAATGCTGGCGTAGTAGGTCAAG
ACTCTGAGACTATCGAACTCGCACCTGAATACGCTGAGGCTATCGCAACCCGTGCAGGTGCGCTGGCTGG
CATCTCTCCGATGTTCCAACCTTGCGTAGTTCCTCCTAAGCCGTGGACTGGCATTACTGGTGGTGGCTAT
TGGGCTAACGGTCGTCGTCCTCTGGCGCTGGTGCGTACTCACAGTAAGAAAGCACTGATGCGCTACGAAG
ACGTTTACATGCCTGAGGTGTACAAAGCGATTAACATTGCGCAAAACACCGCATGGAAAATCAACAAGAA
AGTCCTAGCGGTCGCCAACGTAATCACCAAGTGGAAGCATTGTCCGGTCGAGGACATCCCTGCGATTGAG
CGTGAAGAACTCCCGATGAAACCGGAAGACATCGACATGAATCCTGAGGCTCTCACCGCGTGGAAACGTG
CTGCCGCTGCTGTGTACCGCAAGGACAAGGCTCGCAAGTCTCGCCGTATCAGCCTTGAGTTCATGCTTGA
GCAAGCCAATAAGTTTGCTAACCATAAGGCCATCTGGTTCCCTTACAACATGGACTGGCGCGGTCGTGTT
TACGCTGTGTCAATGTTCAACCCGCAAGGTAACGATATGACCAAAGGACTGCTTACGCTGGCGAAAGGTA
AACCAATCGGTAAGGAAGGTTACTACTGGCTGAAAATCCACGGTGCAAACTGTGCGGGTGTCGATAAGGT
TCCGTTCCCTGAGCGCATCAAGTTCATTGAGGAAAACCACGAGAACATCATGGCTTGCGCTAAGTCTCCA
CTGGAGAACACTTGGTGGGCTGAGCAAGATTCTCCGTTCTGCTTCCTTGCGTTCTGCTTTGAGTACGCTG
GGGTACAGCACCACGGCCTGAGCTATAACTGCTCCCTTCCGCTGGCGTTTGACGGGTCTTGCTCTGGCAT
CCAGCACTTCTCCGCGATGCTCCGAGATGAGGTAGGTGGTCGCGCGGTTAACTTGCTTCCTAGTGAAACC
GTTCAGGACATCTACGGGATTGTTGCTAAGAAAGTCAACGAGATTCTACAAGCAGACGCAATCAATGGGA
CCGATAACGAAGTAGTTACCGTGACCGATGAGAACACTGGTGAAATCTCTGAGAAAGTCAAGCTGGGCAC
TAAGGCACTGGCTGGTCAATGGCTGGCTTACGGTGTTACTCGCAGTGTGACTAAGCGTTCAGTCATGACG
CTGGCTTACGGGTCCAAAGAGTTCGGCTTCCGTCAACAAGTGCTGGAAGATACCATTCAGCCAGCTATTG
ATTCCGGCAAGGGTCTGATGTTCACTCAGCCGAATCAGGCTGCTGGATACATGGCTAAGCTGATTTGGGA
ATCTGTGAGCGTGACGGTGGTAGCTGCGGTTGAAGCAATGAACTGGCTTAAGTCTGCTGCTAAGCTGCTG
GCTGCTGAGGTCAAAGATAAGAAGACTGGAGAGATTCTTCGCAAGCGTTGCGCTGTGCATTGGGTAACTC
CTGATGGTTTCCCTGTGTGGCAGGAATACAAGAAGCCTATTCAGACGCGCTTGAACCTGATGTTCCTCGG
TCAGTTCAAATTACAGCCTACCATTAACACCAACAAAGATAGCGAGATTGATGCACACAAACAGGAGTCT
GGTATCGCTCCTAACTTTGTACACAGCCAAGACGGTAGCCACCTTCGTAAGACTGTAGTGTGGGCACACG
AGAAGTACGGAATCGAATCTTTTGCACTGATTCACGACTCCTTCGGTACCATTCCGGCTGACGCTGCGAA
CCTGTTCAAAGCAGTGCGCGAAACTATGGTTGACACATATGAGTCTTGTGATGTACTGGCTGATTTCTAC
GACCAGTTCGCTGACCAGTTGCACGAGTCTCAATTGGACAAAATGCCAGCACTTCCGGCTAAAGGTAACT
TGAACCTCCGTGACATCTTAGAGTCGGACTTCGCGTTCGCGTAATCTAGAGTCGACCTGCAGGCATGCAA
GCTTGGCTGTTTTGGCGGATGAGAGAAGATTTTCAGCCTGATACAGATTAAATCAGAACGCAGAAGCGGT
CTGATAAAACAGAATTTGCCTGGCGGCAGTAGCGCGGTGGTCCCACCTGACCCCATGCCGAACTCAGAAG
TGAAACGCCGTAGCGCCGATGGTAGTGTGGGGTCTCCCCATGCGAGAGTAGGGAACTGCCAGGCATCAAA
TAAAACGAAAGGCTCAGTCGAAAGACTGGGCCTTTCGTTTTATCTGTTGTTTGTCGGTGAACGCTCTCCT
GAGTAGGACAAATCCGCCGGGAGCGGATTTGAACGTTGCGAAGCAACGGCCCGGAGGGTGGCGGGCAGGA
CGCCCGCCATAAACTGCCAGGCATCAAATTAAGCAGAAGGCCATCCTGACGGATGGCCTTTTTGCGTTTC
TACAAACTCTTTTGTTTATTTTTCTAAATACATTCAAATATGTATCCGCTCATGAGACAATAACCCTGAT
AAATGCTTCAATAATATTGAAAAAGGAAGAGTATGAGTATTCAACATTTCCGTGTCGCCCTTATTCCCTT
TTTTGCGGCATTTTGCCTTCCTGTTTTTGCTCACCCAGAAACGCTGGTGAAAGTAAAAGATGCTGAAGAT
CAGTTGGGGCAAACTATTAACTGGCGAACTACTTACTCTAGCTTCCCGGCAACAATTAATAGACTGGATG
GAGGCGGATAAAGTTGCAGGACCACTTCTGCGCTCGGCCCTTCCGGCTGGCTGGTTTATTGCTGATAAAT
CTGGAGCCGGTGAGCGTGGGTCTCGCGGTATCATTGCAGCACTGGGGCCAGATGGTAAGCCCTCCCGTAT
CGTAGTTATCTACACGACGGGGAGTCAGGCAACTATGGATGAACGAAATAGACAGATCGCTGAGATAGGT
GCCTCACTGATTAAGCATTGGTAACTGTCAGACCAAGTTTACTCATATATACTTTAGATTGATT
[125 nt withheld, positions 4615-4739]
C
[141 nt withheld, positions 4741-4881]
CCTTTGACGTTGGAGTCCACGTTCTTTAATAGTGGACTCTTGTTCCAAACTTGAACAACACTCAACCCTA
TCTCGGGCTATTCTTTTGATTTATAAGGGATTTTGCCGATTTCGGCCTATTGGTTAAAAAATGAGCTGAT
TTAACAAAAATTTAACGCGAATTTTAACAAAATATTAACGTTTACAATTTAAAAGGATCTAGGTGAAGAT
CCTTTTTGATAATCTCATGACCAAAATCCCTTAACGTGAGTTTTCGTTCCACTGAGCGTCAGACCCCGTA
GAAAAGATCAAAGGATCTTCTTGAGATCCTTTTTTTCTGCGCGTAATCTGCTGCTTGCAAACAAAAAAAC
CACCGCTACCAGCGGTGGTTTGTTTGCCGGATCAAGAGCTACCAACTCTTTTTCCGAAGGTAACTGGCTT
CAGCAGAGCGCAGATACCAAATACTGTCCTTCTAGTGTAGCCGTAGTTAGGCCACCACTTCAAGAACTCT
GTAGCACCGCCTACATACCTCGCTCTGCTAATCCTGTTACCAGTCAGGCATTTGAGAAGCACACGGTCAC
ACTGCTTCCGGTAGTCAATAAACCGGTAAACCAGCAATAGACATAAGCGGCTATTTAACGACCCTGCCCT
GAACCGACGACCGGGTCGAATTTGCTTTCGAATTTCTGCCATTCATCCGCTTATTATCACTTATTCAGGC
GTAGCACCAGGCGTTTAAGGGCACCAATAACTGCCTTAAAAAAATTACGCCCCGCCCTGCCACTCATCGC
AGTACTGTTGTAATTCATTAAGCATTCTGCCGACATGGAAGCCATCACAGACGGCATGATGAACCTGAAT
CGCCAGCGGCATCAGCACCTTGTCGCCTTGCGTATAATATTTGCCCATGGTGAAAACGGGGGCGAAGAAG
TTGTCCATATTGGCCACGTTTAAATCAAAACTGGTGAAACTCACCCAGGGATTGGCTGAGACGAAAAACA
TATTCTCAATAAACCCTTTAGGGAAATAGGCCAGGTTTTCACCGTAACACGCCACATCTTGCGAATATAT
GTGTAGAAACTGCCGGAAATCGTCGTGGTATTCACTCCAGAGCGATGAAAACGTTTCAGTTTGCTCATGG
AAAACGGTGTAACAAGGGTGAACACTATCCCATATCACCAGCTCACCGTCTTTCATTGCCATACGGAATT
CCGGATGAGCATTCATCAGGCGGGCAAGAATGTGAATAAAGGCCGGATAAAACTTGTGCTTATTTTTCTT
TACGGTCTTTAAAAAGGCCGTAATATCCAGCTGAACGGTCTGGTTATAGGTACATTGAGCAACTGACTGA
AATGCCTCAAAATGTTCTTTACGATGCCATTGGGATATATCAACGGTGGTATATCCAGTGATTTTTTTCT
CCATTTTAGCTTCCTTAGCTCCTGAAAATCTCGATAACTCAAAAAATACGCCCGGTAGTGATCTTATTTC
ATTATGGTGAAAGTTGGAACCTCTTACGTGCCGATCAACGTCTCATTTTCGCCAAAAGTTGGCCCAGGGC
TTCCCGGTATCAACAGGGACACCAGGATTTATTTATTCTGCGAAGTGATCTTCCGTCACAGGTATTTATT
CGGCGCAAAGTGCGTCGGGTGATGCTGCCAACTTACTGATTTAGTGTATGATGGTGTTTTTGAGGTGCTC
CAGTGGCTTCTGTTTCTATCAGCTGTCCCTCCTGTTCAGCTACTGACGGGGTGGTGCGTAACGGCAAAAG
CACCGCCGGACATCAGCGCTAGCGGAGTGTATACTGGCTTACTATGTTGGCACTGATGAGGGTGTCAGTG
AAGTGCTTCATGTGGCAGGAGAAAAAAGGCTGCACCGGTGCGTCAGCAGAATATGTGATACAGGATATAT
TCCGCTTCCTCGCTCACTGACTCGCTACGCTCGGTCGTTCGACTGCGGCGAGCGGAAATGGCTTACGAAC
GGGGCGGAGATTTCCTGGAAGATGCCAGGAAGATACTTAACAGGGAAGTGAGAGGGCCGCGGCAAAGCCG
TTTTTCCATAGGCTCCGCCCCCCTGACAAGCATCACGAAATCTGACGCTCAAATCAGTGGTGGCGAAACC
CGACAGGACTATAAAGATACCAGGCGTTTCCCCCTGGCGGCTCCCTCGTGCGCTCTCCTGTTCCTGCCTT
TCGGTTTACCGGTGTCATTCCGCTGTTATGGCCGCGTTTGTCTCATTCCACGCCTGACACTCAGTTCCGG
GTAGGCAGTTCGCTCCAAGCTGGACTGTATGCACGAACCCCCCGTTCAGTCCGACCGCTGCGCCTTATCC
GGTAACTATCGTCTTGAGTCCAACCCGGAAAGACATGCAAAAGCACCACTGGCAGCAGCCACTGGTAATT
GATTTAGAGGAGTTAGTCTTGAAGTCATGCGCCGGTTAAGGCTAAACTGAAAGGACAAGTTTTGGTGACT
GCGCTCCTCCAAGCCAGTTACCTCGGTTCAAAGAGTTGGTAGCTCAGAGAACCTTCGAAAAACCGCCCTG
CAAGGCGGTTTTTTCGTTTTCAGAGCAAGAGATTACGCGCAGACCAAAACGATCTCAAGAAGATCATCTT
ATTAATCAGATAAAATATTTGCTCATGAGCCCGAAGTGGCGAGCCCGATCTTCCCCATCGGTGATGTCGG
CGATATAGGCGCCAGCAACCGCACCTGTGGCGCCGGTGATGCCGGCCACGATGCGTCCGGCGTAGAGGAT
CTGCTCATGTTTGACAGCTTATC
Features (pLannotate 1.2.2; 25 found; start..end, strand, type, name):
     96..212     +  promoter       araBAD promoter (fragment): araBAD; promoter of the L-arabinose operon of E. coli; the araC regulatory gene is transcribed in the opposite direction (Guzman et al., 1995)
    288..315     -  terminator     T7Te terminator: phage T7 early transcription terminator
    371..907     -  CDS            RPOL_BPT7 (fragment): Experimental evidence at protein level: Swiss-Prot protein existence level 1. Highly processive DNA-dependent RNA polymerase that catalyzes the transcription of class II and class III viral genes. Recognizes a specific promoter sequence and enters first into an 'abortive phase' where very short transcripts are synthesized and released before proceeding to the processive transcription of long RNA chains. Unwinds the double-stranded DNA to expose the coding strand for templating. Participates in the initiation of viral DNA replication presumably by making primers accessible to the DNA polymerase
    958..974     -  protein_bind   lac operator: The lac repressor binds to the lac operator to inhibit transcription in E. coli. This inhibition can be relieved by adding lactose or isopropyl-β-D-thiogalactopyranoside (IPTG). lac repressor encoded by lacI
    991..1007    -  protein_bind   lac operator: The lac repressor binds to the lac operator to inhibit transcription in E. coli. This inhibition can be relieved by adding lactose or isopropyl-β-D-thiogalactopyranoside (IPTG). lac repressor encoded by lacI
   1036..1068    -  promoter       araBAD promoter (fragment): araBAD; promoter of the L-arabinose operon of E. coli; the araC regulatory gene is transcribed in the opposite direction (Guzman et al., 1995)
   1072..1329    -  CDS            (3-F)Tyr-EGFP (fragment): (3-F)Tyr-EGFP is a basic (constitutively fluorescent) green fluorescent protein published in 2004, derived from Aequorea victoria.
   1329..1439    +  promoter       araBAD promoter (fragment): araBAD; promoter of the L-arabinose operon of E. coli; the araC regulatory gene is transcribed in the opposite direction (Guzman et al., 1995)
   1500..3611    +  CDS            RPOL_BPT7 (fragment): Experimental evidence at protein level: Swiss-Prot protein existence level 1. Highly processive DNA-dependent RNA polymerase that catalyzes the transcription of class II and class III viral genes. Recognizes a specific promoter sequence and enters first into an 'abortive phase' where very short transcripts are synthesized and released before proceeding to the processive transcription of long RNA chains. Unwinds the double-stranded DNA to expose the coding strand for templating. Participates in the initiation of viral DNA replication presumably by making primers accessible to the DNA polymerase
   3615..3644    +  misc_feature   MCS (fragment): pUC18/19 multiple cloning site
   3728..3843    +  ncRNA          5S rRNA: Accession: RF00001 - 5S ribosomal RNA
   3847..3933    +  terminator     rrnB T1 terminator: Escherichia coli rrnB; transcription terminator T1 from the E. coli rrnB gene
   4025..4052    +  terminator     rrnB T2 terminator: transcription terminator T2 from the E. coli rrnB gene
   4071..4162    +  promoter       AmpR promoter: bla
   4163..4278    +  CDS            AmpR (fragment): β-lactamase; bla; confers resistance to ampicillin, carbenicillin, and related antibiotics
   4279..4573    +  CDS            bla(M) (fragment): β-lactamase lacking the signal sequence; bla(M); allows cytosolic expression of β-lactamase
   4616..5071    +  rep_origin     f1 ori (sequence partly withheld): f1 bacteriophage origin of replication; arrow indicates direction of (+) strand synthesis
   5182..5415    +  rep_origin     ori (fragment): high-copy-number ColE1/pMB1/pBR322/pUC origin of replication
   5626..6285    -  CDS            CmR: chloramphenicol acetyltransferase; cat; confers resistance to chloramphenicol
   6286..6388    -  promoter       cat promoter: promoter of the E. coli cat gene encoding chloramphenicol acetyltransferase
   6509..6652    +  mobile_element IS1 (fragment): prokaryotic transposable element IS1
   6771..6826    -  rep_origin     RSF ori (fragment): Plasmids containing the RSF 1030 origin of replication can be propagated in E. coli cells that contain additional plasmids with compatible origins.
   6914..7459    -  rep_origin     p15A ori: Plasmids containing the medium-copy-number p15A origin of replication can be propagated in E. coli cells that contain a second plasmid with the ColE1 origin.
   7492..7612    -  CDS            TcR (fragment): tetracycline efflux protein; tet; confers resistance to tetracycline
   7622..6       +  promoter       tet promoter (fragment) (across the origin): E. coli promoter for tetracycline efflux protein gene
