[The description below was written by a language model from this plasmid's Addgene catalogue record and pLannotate feature annotations shown in this document.]
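Description:
pTSlb-R756K is a bacterial expression and synthetic biology plasmid built on the pBAD33 backbone, about 7.6 kb in total, that encodes both halves of a T7 RNA polymerase split at residue 179. It is selected with chloramphenicol through a complete cat gene and its promoter. The only intact plasmid replication origin annotated is p15A, normally considered medium copy and compatible with ColE1-type plasmids, although the catalogue entry lists the plasmid as high copy. An f1 origin is also present, along with backbone remnants that appear non-functional: truncated β-lactamase and tetracycline-resistance fragments, a partial ColE1-type origin and an IS1 fragment.

The two polymerase fragments sit in divergent transcription units. On the reverse strand, an IPTG-responsive lac-type promoter region with two lac operators drives the N-terminal fragment (residues 1-179, about 540 bp), which ends at a T7Te terminator. On the forward strand, an arabinose-inducible araBAD promoter drives the C-terminal fragment (residues 180-880, about 2.1 kb), followed by the rrnB T1 and T2 terminators. Because neither fragment is expected to act alone, functional polymerase is reconstituted only when both inducers are present, so the plasmid behaves as a transcriptional AND gate whose output is transcription from a T7-type promoter supplied elsewhere. No full araC or lacI gene is annotated in the feature table.

The C-terminal fragment carries a point mutation at R756. The plasmid name and insert field give it as R756K, whereas the purpose statement says R756S, an inconsistency the record does not resolve. The associated publication describes a library of AND gates built from split T7 RNA polymerase mutants, of which this construct is one member. A short EGFP-like fragment between the promoters is annotated, but its role is not stated.
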