Addgene plasmid #60731: pTSlb-R756K
Purpose: Expresses both fragments of T7 RNAP split at position 179. The N-terminal fragment is driven by PLac while the C-terminal fragment is driven by PBAD. C-terminal fragment has the point mutations R756S
Depositing lab: Matthew Bennett. Depositing organization: Rice University. Publication: Library of synthetic transcriptional AND gates built with split T7 RNA polymerase mutants. Shis DL, Bennett MR. Proc Natl Acad Sci U S A. 2013 Mar 26;110(13):5028-33. doi: 10.1073/pnas.1220157110. Epub 2013 Mar 11. PubMed 23479654.
Backbone
  Vector backbone: pBAD33
  Backbone size w/o insert (bp): 5500
  Total vector size (bp): 7600
  Modifications to backbone: IPTG inducible promoter PLac drives expression 1-179 of split T7 RNAP while the arabinose promoter PBAD drives expression 180-880.
  Vector type: Bacterial Expression, Synthetic Biology
Growth in bacteria
  Bacterial resistance: Chloramphenicol, 25 μg/mL
  Growth temperature: 37°C
  Growth strain: DH10B
  Copy number: High Copy
Gene/Insert 1
  Gene/Insert name: Residues 1-179 of split T7 RNAP
  Species: Synthetic; T7 Phage
  Insert size (bp): 540
  Mutation: Residues 1-180 of split T7 RNAP
  GenBank ID: GI:216012
Gene/Insert 2
  Gene/Insert name: Residues 180-880 of split T7 RNAP
  Species: Synthetic
  Insert size (bp): 2118
  Mutation: Residues 180-880 of split T7 RNAP. Contains mutation R756K
  GenBank ID: GI:216012
Terms and licenses: Academic/Nonprofit Terms; Industry Terms: Not Available to Industry
How to cite: pTSlb-R756K was a gift from Matthew Bennett (Addgene plasmid # 60731 ; http://n2t.net/addgene:60731 ; RRID:Addgene_60731)
