>Addgene plasmid #60731 | pTSlb-R756K | addgene partial sequence | sequence record 99351 | pBRrevBam 5'-GGTGATGTCGGCGATATAGG-3'
GCCGGCCACGATGCGTCCGGCGTAGAGGATCTGCTCATGTTTGACAGCTTATCATCGATGCATAATGTGC
CTGTCAAATGGACGAAGCAGGGATTCTGCAAACCCTATGCTACTCCGTCAAGCCGTCAATTGTCTGATTC
GTTACCAACAGACATTGCCGTCACTGCGTCTTTTACTGGCTCTTCTCGCTAACCAAACCGGTAACCCCGC
TTATTAAAAGCATTCTGTAACAAAGCGGGACCAAAGCCATGACAAAAACGCGTAATTTCAACACGAGCCA
AAATAATAAAAAAGCAGGATTAATAATCTGGCTTTTTATATTCTCTCTCTAGTATATAAACGCAGAAAGG
CCCACCCGAAGGTGAGCCAGTGTGATCCAAGCCAGCTCGATATCCGTCGGCTTGAACGAATTGTTAGACA
TTACTTGTAGACGTGCCCTACGCGCTTGTTGAGTTGTTCCTCAACGTTTTTCTTGAAGTGCTTAGCTTCA
AGGTCACGGATACGACCGAAGCGAGCCTCGTCCTCAATGGCCCGACCGATTGCGCTTGCTACAGCCTGAA
CGGTTGTATTGTCAGCACTGGTTAGGCAAGCCAGAGTGGTCTTAATGGTGATGTACGCTACGGCTTCCGG
CTTGATTTCTTGCAGGAACTGGAAGGCTGTCGGGCGCTTGCCGCGCTTAGCTTTCACTTCCTCAAACCAG
TCGTTGATGCGTGCAATCATCTTAGGGAGTAGGGTAGTGATGAGAGGCTTGGCGGCAGCGTTATCCGCAA
CCTCACCAGC
