>Addgene plasmid #60731 | pTSlb-R756K | addgene partial sequence | sequence record 99354 | pBMTL-1-5 5'-tgagcggataacaatttcac-3'
TCGCTAACCAAACCGGTAACCCCGCTTATTAAAAGCATTCTGTAACAAAGCGGGACCAAAGCCATGACAA
AAACGCGTAATTTCAACACGAGCCAAAATAATAAAAAAGCAGGATTAATAATCTGGCTTTTTATATTCTC
TCTCTAGTATATAAACGCAGAAAGGCCCACCCGAAGGTGAGCCAGTGTGATCCAAGCCAGCTCGATATCC
GTCGGCTTGAACGAATTGTTAGACATTACTTGTAGACGTGCCCTACGCGCTTGTTGAGTTGTTCCTCAAC
GTTTTTCTTGAAGTGCTTAGCTTCAAGGTCACGGATACGACCGAAGCGAGCCTCGTCCTCAATGGCCCGA
CCGATTGCGCTTGCTACAGCCTGAACGGTTGTATTGTCAGCACTGGTTAGGCAAGCCAGAGTGGTCTTAA
TGGTGATGTACGCTACGGCTTCCGGCTTGATTTCTTGCAGGAACTGGAAGGCTGTCGGGCGCTTGCCGCG
CTTAGCTTTCACTTCCTCAAACCAGTCGTTGATGCGTGCAATCATCTTAGGGAGTAGGGTAGTGATGAGA
GGCTTGGCGGCAGCGTTATCCGCAACCTCACCAGCTTTAAGTTGACGCTCAAACATCTTGCGGAAGCGTG
CTTCACCCATCTCGTAAGACTCATGCTCAAGGGCCAACTGTTCGCGAGCTAAACGCTCACCGTAATGGTC
AGCCAGAGTGTTGAACGGGATAGCAGCCAGTTCGATGTCAGAGAAGTCGTTCTTAGCGATGTTAATCGTG
TTCATATTAGAAAAAG
