>Addgene plasmid #60731 | pTSlb-R756K | addgene partial sequence | sequence record 99356 | pBAD-F 5'-ATGCCATAGCATTTTTATCC-3'
CGCAACTCTCTACTGTTTCTCCATACCCGTTTTTTTGGGCTAGCACTAGTGGAGCCCTATATATAAAGAT
CAGGGCCAGGTATGAAAGCATTTATGCAAGTTGTCGAGGCTGACATGCTCTCTAAGGGTCTACTCGGTGG
CGAGGCGTGGTCTTCGTGGCATAAGGAAGACTCTATTCATGTAGGAGTACGCTGCATCGAGATGCTCATT
GAGTCAACCGGAATGGTTAGCTTACACCGCCAAAATGCTGGCGTAGTAGGTCAAGACTCTGAGACTATCG
AACTCGCACCTGAATACGCTGAGGCTATCGCAACCCGTGCAGGTGCGCTGGCTGGCATCTCTCCGATGTT
CCAACCTTGCGTAGTTCCTCCTAAGCCGTGGACTGGCATTACTGGTGGTGGCTATTGGGCTAACGGTCGT
CGTCCTCTGGCGCTGGTGCGTACTCACAGTAAGAAAGCACTGATGCGCTACGAAGACGTTTACATGCCTG
AGGTGTACAAAGCGATTAACATTGCGCAAAACACCGCATGGAAAATCAACAAGAAAGTCCTAGCGGTCGC
CAACGTAATCACCAAGTGGAAGCATTGTCCGGTCGAGGACATCCCTGCGATTGAGCGTGAAGAACTCCCG
ATGAAACCGGAAGACATCGACATGAATCCTGAGGCTCTCACCGCGTGGAAACGTGCTGCCGCTGCTGTGT
ACCGCAAGGACAAGGCTCGCAAGTCTCGCCGTATCAGCCTTGAGTTCATGCTTGAGCAAGCCAATAAGTT
TGCTAACCATAAGGCCATCTGGTTCCCTTACAACATGG
