>Addgene plasmid #60731 | pTSlb-R756K | addgene partial sequence | sequence record 99357 | pBAD-R 5'-GATTTAATCTGTATCAGG-3'
GATGAGAACACTGGTGAAATCTCTGAGAAAGTCAAGCTGGGCACTAAGGCACTGGCTGGTCAATGGCTGG
CTTACGGTGTTACTCGCAGTGTGACTAAGCGTTCAGTCATGACGCTGGCTTACGGGTCCAAAGAGTTCGG
CTTCCGTCAACAAGTGCTGGAAGATACCATTCAGCCAGCTATTGATTCCGGCAAGGGTCTGATGTTCACT
CAGCCGAATCAGGCTGCTGGATACATGGCTAAGCTGATTTGGGAATCTGTGAGCGTGACGGTGGTAGCTG
CGGTTGAAGCAATGAACTGGCTTAAGTCTGCTGCTAAGCTGCTGGCTGCTGAGGTCAAAGATAAGAAGAC
TGGAGAGATTCTTCGCAAGCGTTGCGCTGTGCATTGGGTAACTCCTGATGGTTTCCCTGTGTGGCAGGAA
TACAAGAAGCCTATTCAGACGCGCTTGAACCTGATGTTCCTCGGTCAGTTCAAATTACAGCCTACCATTA
ACACCAACAAAGATAGCGAGATTGATGCACACAAACAGGAGTCTGGTATCGCTCCTAACTTTGTACACAG
CCAAGACGGTAGCCACCTTCGTAAGACTGTAGTGTGGGCACACGAGAAGTACGGAATCGAATCTTTTGCA
CTGATTCACGACTCCTTCGGTACCATTCCGGCTGACGCTGCGAACCTGTTCAAAGCAGTGCGCGAAACTA
TGGTTGACACATATGAGTCTTGTGATGTACTGGCTGATTTCTACGACCAGTTCGCTGACCAGTTGCACGA
GTCTCAATTGGACAAAATGCCAGCACTTCCGGCTAAAGGTAACTTGAACCTCCGTGACATCTTAGAGTCG
GACTTCGCGTTCGCGTAATCTAGAGTCGACCTGCAGGCATGCAAGC
